Addgene plasmid #228100: Pconst-CFP--Pconst-YFP
Purpose: constitutive promoter driving expression of CFP reporter and constitutive promoter driving expression of YFP reporter
Depositing lab: Mary Dunlop. Depositing organization: Boston University Main Campus. Publication: Evaluating the predictive power of combined gene expression dynamics from single cells on antibiotic survival. Alnahhas RN, Andreani V, Dunlop MJ. mSystems. 2025 May 20:e0158824. doi: 10.1128/msystems.01588-24. PubMed 40391890.
Backbone
  Vector backbone: UA_66
  Backbone manufacturer: Zaslaver Collection
  Backbone size w/o insert (bp): 3000
  Total vector size (bp): 5686
  Vector type: Bacterial Expression
Growth in bacteria
  Bacterial resistance: Kanamycin, 50 μg/mL
  Growth temperature: 37°C
  Growth strain: DH5alpha
  Copy number: Low Copy
Gene/Insert
  Gene/Insert name: CFP & YFP
  Species: Synthetic
  Promoter: constitutive & constitutive
  Cloning method: Gibson Cloning
  Sequencing primers: 5′ GGCAATTCCGACGTCTAAGA; 3′ GAACACCTGAGACAACTTGT
Resource information
  A portion of this plasmid was derived from a plasmid made by: Backbone from Zaslaver 2006 paper
Terms and licenses: Academic/Nonprofit Terms; Industry Terms: Not Available to Industry
How to cite: Pconst-CFP--Pconst-YFP was a gift from Mary Dunlop (Addgene plasmid # 228100 ; http://n2t.net/addgene:228100 ; RRID:Addgene_228100)
