[The description below was written by a language model from this plasmid's Addgene catalogue record and pLannotate feature annotations shown in this document.]
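Description:
Pconst-CFP--Pconst-YFP is a low-copy bacterial expression plasmid of about 5.7 kb, built by Gibson assembly on the UA_66 backbone from the Zaslaver promoter-reporter collection. It replicates from the pSC101 origin, which depends on the plasmid-encoded Rep101 (RepA) protein also annotated in the sequence. This arrangement keeps copy number low and limits the burden and noise that a reporter plasmid adds to the cell. Selection is by kanamycin through the neo/nptII gene, which is followed by a lambda t0 terminator. A short remnant of the Tn5 transposase lies next to the resistance gene and is most likely carried over from the source of the marker.

The payload consists of two independent fluorescent reporter cassettes arranged in convergent orientation. One encodes a cyan protein annotated as mCerulean. The other encodes an Aequorea victoria GFP-family variant that the automated annotation labels as a green protein but that the catalogue entry describes as YFP. Each coding sequence is followed by a small multiple-cloning-site fragment and its own rrnB T1 terminator, so transcription from the two units ends between them without reading into the opposing gene. The record says each reporter is driven by a constitutive promoter, but it does not name the promoters and none is annotated. A short fragment matching the tetracycline resistance gene sits upstream of each reporter, in the region where the promoters would be expected. With both colours expressed constitutively, the plasmid appears suited to serve as a control for dual-reporter, single-cell measurements of gene expression in E. coli, in line with the associated study on expression dynamics and antibiotic survival.
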