Features (pLannotate 1.2.2; 13 found; start..end, strand, type, name):
     48..270     -  rep_origin     pSC101 ori: low-copy replication origin that requires the Rep101 protein
    762..856     -  terminator     lambda t0 terminator: transcription terminator from phage lambda
    890..1681    -  CDS            neo: KKA2_KLEPN - Also known as kan, nptII. Experimental evidence at protein level: Swiss-Prot protein existence level 1. Resistance to kanamycin, neomycin, paromomycin, ribostamycin, butirosin and gentamicin B. From Klebsiella pneumoniae.
   1713..1832    -  CDS            tnpA (fragment): TN5P_ECOLX - Also known as tnp. Experimental evidence at protein level: Swiss-Prot protein existence level 1. Mediates transposition of transposon Tn5 by a 'cut and paste' mechanism. First, the monomeric transposase binds the 19 bp inverted DNA repeats flanking the transposon. Then, dimerization of the DNA- bound transposase creates a synaptic DNA complex. After nicking of the first DNA strand, excision of the transposon proceeds through a series of intermediates. The transposase then mediates the insertion of the transposon at a new site by strand transfer. The activity of the wild- type tran
   1891..2082    -  CDS            TcR (fragment): tetracycline efflux protein; tet; confers resistance to tetracycline
   2213..2923    +  CDS            mCerulean: mCerulean is a basic (constitutively fluorescent) cyan fluorescent protein published in 2005, derived from Aequorea victoria. It is reported to be a very rapidly-maturing monomer.
   2934..2953    +  misc_feature   MCS (fragment): pUC18/19 multiple cloning site
   2964..3050    +  terminator     rrnB T1 terminator: Escherichia coli rrnB; transcription terminator T1 from the E. coli rrnB gene
   3238..3309    -  terminator     rrnB T1 terminator: transcription terminator T1 from the E. coli rrnB gene
   3320..3339    -  misc_feature   MCS (fragment): pUC18/19 multiple cloning site
   3350..4063    -  CDS            11: 11 is a basic (constitutively fluorescent) green fluorescent protein published in 1996, derived from Aequorea victoria.
   4179..4370    +  CDS            TcR (fragment): tetracycline efflux protein; tet; confers resistance to tetracycline
   4737..5687    -  CDS            Rep101: RepA protein needed for replication with the pSC101 origin; rep101
>Addgene plasmid #228100 | Pconst-CFP--Pconst-YFP | addgene full sequence | sequence record 454184 | Addgene NGS Result
ACATCTCAATTGGTCTAGGTGATTTTAATCACTATACCAATTGAGATGGGCTAGTCAATGATAATTACTA
GTCCTTTTCCTTTGAGTTGTGGGTATCTGTAAATTCTGCTAGACCTTTGCTGGAAAACTTGTAAATTCTG
CTAGACCCTCTGTAAATTCCGCTAGACCTTTGTGTGTTTTTTTTGTTTATATTCAAGTGGTTATAATTTA
TAGAATAAAGAAAGAATAAAAAAAGATAAAAAGAATAGATCCCAGCCCTGTGTATAACTCACTACTTTAG
TCAGTTCCGCAGTATTACAAAAGGATGTCGCAAACGCTGTTTGCTCCTCTACAAAACAGACCTTAAAACC
CTAAAGGCTTAAGTAGCACCCTCGCAAGCTCGGGCAAATCGCTGAATATTCCTTTTGTCTCCGACCATCA
GGCACCTGAGTCGCTGTCTTTTTCGTGACATTCAGTTCGCTGCGCTCACGGCTCTGGCAGTGAATGGGGG
TAAATGGCACTACAGGCGCCTTTTATGGATTCATGCAAGGAAACTACCCATAATACAAGAAAAGCCCGTC
ACGGGCTTCTCAGGGCGTTTTATGGCGGGTCTGCTATGTGGTGCTATCTGACTTTTTGCTGTTCAGCAGT
TCCTGCCCTCTGATTTTCCAGTCTGACCACTTCGGATTATCCCGTGACAGGTCATTCAGACTGGCTAATG
CACCCAGTAAGGCAGCGGTATCATCAACAGGCTTACCCGTCTTACTGTCCCTAGTGCTTGGATTCTCACC
AATAAAAAACGCCCGGCGGCAACCGAGCGTTCTGAACAAATCCAGATGGAGTTCTGAGGTCATTACTGGA
TCTATCAACAGGAGTCCAAGCGAGCTCTCGAACCCCAGAGTCCCGCTCAGAAGAACTCGTCAAGAAGGCG
ATAGAAGGCGATGCGCTGCGAATCGGGAGCGGCGATACCGTAAAGCACGAGGAAGCGGTCAGCCCATTCG
CCGCCAAGCTCTTCAGCAATATCACGGGTAGCCAACGCTATGTCCTGATAGCGGTCCGCCACACCCAGCC
GGCCACAGTCGATGAATCCAGAAAAGCGGCCATTTTCCACCATGATATTCGGCAAGCAGGCATCGCCATG
GGTCACGACGAGATCCTCGCCGTCGGGCATGCGCGCCTTGAGCCTGGCGAACAGTTCGGCTGGCGCGAGC
CCCTGATGCTCTTCGTCCAGATCATCCTGATCGACAAGACCGGCTTCCATCCGAGTACGTGCTCGCTCGA
TGCGATGTTTCGCTTGGTGGTCGAATGGGCAGGTAGCCGGATCAAGCGTATGCAGCCGCCGCATTGCATC
AGCCATGATGGATACTTTCTCGGCAGGAGCAAGGTGAGATGACAGGAGATCCTGCCCCGGCACTTCGCCC
AATAGCAGCCAGTCCCTTCCCGCTTCAGTGACAACGTCGAGCACAGCTGCGCAAGGAACGCCCGTCGTGG
CCAGCCACGATAGCCGCGCTGCCTCGTCCTGCAGTTCATTCAGGGCACCGGACAGGTCGGTCTTGACAAA
AAGAACCGGGCGCCCCTGCGCTGACAGCCGGAACACGGCGGCATCAGAGCAGCCGATTGTCTGTTGTGCC
CAGTCATAGCCGAATAGCCTCTCCACCCAAGCGGCCGGAGAACCTGCGTGCAATCCATCTTGTTCAATCA
TGCGAAACGATCCTCATCCTGTCTCTTGATCAGATCTTGATCCCCTGCGCCATCAGATCCTTGGCGGCAA
GAAAGCCATCCAGTTTACTTTGCAGGGCTTCCCAACCTTACCAGAGGGCGCCCCAGCTGGCAATTCCGAC
GTCTAAGAAACCATTATTATCATGACATTAACCTATAAAAATAGGCGTATCACGAGGCCCTTTCGTCTTC
GCATGCAAGGAGATGGCGCCCAACAGTCCCCCGGCCACGGGGCCTGCCACCATACCCACGCCGAAACAAG
CGCTCATGAGCCCGAAGTGGCGAGCCCGATCTTCCCCATCGGTGATGTCGGCGATATAGGCGCCAGCAAC
CGCACCTGTGGCGCCGGTGATGCCGGCCACGATGCGTCCGGCGTAGAGGATCGAGTTATCAAAAAGAGTA
TTGTCTTAAAGTCTAACCTATAGGAAAATTACAGCCATCGAGAGGGACACGGCGAAACCTCGAGGGGATC
CTCTAGATTTAAGAAGGAGATATACATATGACTAGCAAAAGAAGCAAAGGTGAAGAACTGTTCACTGGTG
TTGTTCCAATTCTGGTTGAACTGGATGGTGATGTTAATGGTCACAAATTTTCTGTCTCTGGTGAGGGTGA
AGGTGATGCAACCTACGGTAAACTGACCCTGAAATTTATTTGCACTACTGGTAAACTGCCTGTTCCGTGG
CCAACCCTGGTCACTACTCTGACTTGGGGTGTTCAATGCTTTGCTCGTTACCCAGATCACATGAAACAGC
ATGACTTTTTCAAGTCTGCCATGCCGGAAGGTTATGTTCAGGAACGTACTATCTTTTTCAAAGATGACGG
TAACTACAAGACCCGTGCTGAAGTCAAGTTTGAAGGTGATACCCTGGTTAATCGTATCGAGCTGAAAGGT
ATTGATTTTAAAGAAGATGGTAACATTCTGGGTCACAAACTGGAATACAACGCTATTTCTGATAATGTAT
ACATCACTGCTGACAAACAAAAGAATGGTATCAAAGCTAATTTCAAAATTCGTCACAACATTGAAGATGG
TAGCGTTCAACTGGCAGACCATTATCAACAAAATACTCCAATTGGCGATGGCCCTGTCCTGCTGCCAGAC
AACCATTACCTGTCCACCCAATCTCGTCTGTCTAAAGATCCGAACGAAAAGCGCGATCACATGGTCCTGC
TGGAGTTTGTAACCGCTGCTGGTATTACCCTGGGCATGGATGAACTGTATAAATAAATGTCCAGACCTGC
AGGCATGCAAGCTCTAGAGGCATCAAATAAAACGAAAGGCTCAGTCGAAAGACTGGGCCTTTCGTTTTAT
CTGTTGTTTGTCGGTGAACGCTCTCCTGAGTAGGACAAATCCGCCGCCCTAGACCTAGGGTACGGGTTTT
GCTGCCCGCAAACGGGCTGTTCTGGTGTTGCTAGTTTGTTATCAGAATCGCAGATCCGGCTTCAGCCGGT
TTGCCGGCTGAAAGCGCTATTTCTTCCAGAATTGCCATGATTTTTTCCCCACGGGAGGCGTCACTGGCTC
CCGTGTTGTCGGCAGCTGAGAGCGTTCACCGACAAACAACAGATAAAACGAAAGGCCCAGTCTTTCGACT
GAGCCTTTCGTTTTATTTGATGCCTCTAGAGCTTGCATGCCTGCAGGTCTGGACATTTATTTGTATAGTT
CATCCATGCCATGTGTAATCCCAGCAGCTGTTACAAACTCAAGAAGGACCATGTGGTCTCTCTTTTCGTT
GGGATCTTTCGAAAGGGCAGATTGATAGGACAGGTAATGGTTGTCTGGTAAAAGGACAGGGCCATCGCCA
ATTGGAGTATTTTGTTGATAATGGTCTGCTAGTTGAACGCTTCCATCTTCAATGTTGTGTCTAATTTTGA
AGTTAACTTTGATTCCATTCTTTTGTTTGTCTGCCATGATGTATACATTGTGTGAGTTATAGTTGTATTC
CAATTTGTGTCCAAGAATGTTTCCATCTTCTTTAAAATCAATACCTTTTAACTCGATTCTATTAACAAGG
GTATCACCTTCAAACTTGACTTCAGCACGTGTCTTGTAGTTCCCGTCATCTTTGAAAAATATAGTTCTTT
CCTGTACATAACCTTCGGGCATGGCACTCTTGAAAAAGTCATGCTGTTTCATATGATCTGGGTATCTCGC
AAAGCATTGAAGACCATAACCGAAAGTAGTGACAAGTGTTGGCCATGGAACAGGTAGTTTTCCAGTAGTG
CAAATAAATTTAAGGGTAAGTTTTCCGTATGTTGCATCACCTTCACCCTCTCCACTGACAGAAAATTTGT
GCCCATTAACATCACCATCTAATTCAACAAGAATTGGGACAACTCCAGTGAAAAGTTCTTCTCCTTTACT
CATATGTATATCTCCTTCTTAAATCTAGAGGATCCCCTCGAGGTTTCGCCGTGTCCCTCTCGATGGCTGT
AATTTTCCTATAGGTTAGACTTTAAGACAATACTCTTTTTGATAACTCGATCCTCTACGCCGGACGCATC
GTGGCCGGCATCACCGGCGCCACAGGTGCGGTTGCTGGCGCCTATATCGCCGACATCACCGATGGGGAAG
ATCGGGCTCGCCACTTCGGGCTCATGAGCGCTTGTTTCGGCGTGGGTATGGTGGCAGGCCCCGTGGCCGG
GGGACTGTTGGGCGCCATCTCCTTGCATGCGAAGACGAAAGGGCCTTTGATTCGATAAGCAGCATCGCCT
GTTTCAGGCTGTCTATGTGTGACTGTTGAGCTGTAACAAGTTGTCTCAGGTGTTCAATTTCATGTTCTAG
TTGCTTTGTTTTACTGGTTTCACCTGTTCTATTAGGTGTTACATGCTGTTCATCTGTTACATTGTCGATC
TGTTCATGGTGAACAGCTTTGAATGCACCAAAAACTCGTAAAAGCTCTGATGTATCTATCTTTTTTACAC
CGTTTTCATCTGTGCATATGGACAGTTTTCCCTTTGATATGTAACGGTGAACAGTTGTTCTACTTTTGTT
TGTTAGTCTTGATGCTTCACTGATAGATACAAGAGCCATAAGAACCTCAGATCCTTCCGTATTTAGCCAG
TATGTTCTCTAGTGTGGTTCGTTGTTTTTGCGTGAGCCATGAGAACGAACCATTGAGATCATACTTACTT
TGCATGTCACTCAAAAATTTTGCCTCAAAACTGGTGAGCTGAATTTTTGCAGTTAAAGCATCGTGTAGTG
TTTTTCTTAGTCCGTTATGTAGGTAGGAATCTGATGTAATGGTTGTTGGTATTTTGTCACCATTCATTTT
TATCTGGTTGTTCTCAAGTTCGGTTACGAGATCCATTTGTCTATCTAGTTCAACTTGGAAAATCAACGTA
TCAGTCGGGCGGCCTCGCTTATCAACCACCAATTTCATATTGCTGTAAGTGTTTAAATCTTTACTTATTG
GTTTCAAAACCCATTGGTTAAGCCTTTTAAACTCATGGTAGTTATTTTCAAGCATTAACATGAACTTAAA
TTCATCAAGGCTAATCTCTATATTTGCCTTGTGAGTTTTCTTTTGTGTTAGTTCTTTTAATAACCACTCA
TAAATCCTCATAGAGTATTTGTTTTCAAAAGACTTAACATGTTCCAGATTATATTTTATGAATTTTTTTA
ACTGGAAAAGATAAGGCAATATCTCTTCACTAAAAACTAATTCTAATTTTTCGCTTGAGAACTTGGCATA
GTTTGTCCACTGGAAAATCTCAAAGCCTTTAACCAAAGGATTCCTGATTTCCACAGTTCTCGTCATCAGC
TCTCTGGTTGCTTTAGCTAATACACCATAAGCATTTTCCCTACTGATGTTCATCATCTGAGCGTATTGGT
TATAAGTGAACGATACCGTCCGTTCTTTCCTTGTAGGGTTTTCAATCGTGGGGTTGAGTAGTGCCACACA
GCATAAAATTAGCTTGGTTTCATGCTCCGTTAAGTCATAGCGACTAATCGCTAGTTCATTTGCTTTGAAA
ACAACTAATTCAGACAT
